>Addgene plasmid #49749 | pVRc33_423 | depositor full sequence | sequence record 74556 | pVRc33_423 sequence 5386 bps
ATGATGGCAATGAGCAATACCATGCCTGATCCGCGTGAACCGGGTGATGTTGAAGCACTGCTGCCGTGGT
ATGCAGCAGGCACCCTGAATGCACGTGATGCACGTCGTGTTGCAGATGCACTGGATCGTGATCCGGCACT
GGCACGTCAGTATGCAGTTATTCTGGAAGAATATGCAAGCACCATTGAACTGAATGAAAGCCTGGGTGCA
CCGAGCAGCCGTGCAATGCAGAAACTGTTTGCAGCAATTGATGCAGAACCGGCACGTGCACCGGGTGCAG
GTCAGGGTCTGGGTGCACGTTTTGCAGGTTTTTTTGCAGGTCTGAGCCCGAAAGCACTGGCATGGTCAGC
AAGCGTTGCAGGTCTGGCACTGCTGCTGCAGGCAGGTCTGATTGGTGCACTGCTGACCTGGCCTCATGCA
GCACCGGTTCAGACCGCAGCATATCAGCCGCAGCGTGAAGTTGCCCGTGCACCGGCAAGTAGTCCGGCAC
CGGCAACCGTTAGCCCTCCGGCAGCAGCAATGGCAGATCGTGCAGCAGATGCAGGTAAAAGCACCCCTCC
GATGGTTATGGCAGAACGTAGCGGTGGTCCGGTTGTTCGTAGCCTGGCACCGCAGAGCGGTCCGCGTGTT
CTGGTTAAATTTGCACCGGAAGCACGTGCAAGCGAAATTGCAGCACTGCTGGATCAGTATAATGCAGTTG
TTGTTGATAGCAGCCGTGGTGGTCTGTTTCGTCTGCAGTTTGGCACCCAGAGCCTGAGCAAACAGGATCA
AGAAACCCTGATTGGTCGTCTGCAGAAAGAACCGGTTGTTAGCGTTGTTCTGAGCGCACCGTAAGGATCC
CTGTTTTGGCGGATGAGAGAAGATTTTCAGCCTGATACAGATTAAATCAGAACGCAGAAGCGGTCTGATA
AAACAGAATTTGCCTGGCGGCAGTAGCGCGGTGGTCCCACCTGACCCCATGCCGAACTCAGAAGTGAAAC
GCCGTAGCGCCGATGGTAGTGTGGGGTCTCCCCATGCGAGAGTAGGGAACTGCCAGGCATCAAATAAAAC
GAAAGGCTCAGTCGAAAGACTGGGCCTTTCGTTTTATCTGTTGTTTGTCGGTGAACGCTCTCCTGAGTAG
GACAAATCCGCCGGGAGCGGATTTGAACGTTGCGAAGCAACGGCCCGGAGGGTGGCGGGCAGGACGCCCG
CCATAAACTGCCAGGCATCAAATTAAGCAGAAGGCCATCCTGACGGATGGCCTTTTTGCGTTTCTACAAA
CTCTTTTGTTTATTTTTCTAAATACATTCAAATATGTATCCGCTCATGAGACAATAACCCTGATAAATGC
TTCAATAATATTGAAAAAGGAAGACTATGAGTATTCAACATTTCCGTGTCTGCTTACATAAACAGTAATA
CAAGGGGTGTTTACTAGAGGTTGATCGGGCACGTAAGAGGTTCCAACTTTCACCATAATGAAATAAGATC
ACTACCGGGCGTATTTTTTGAGTTATCGAGATTTTCAGGAGCTAAGGAAGCTAAAATGGAGAAAAAAATC
ACGGGATATACCACCGTTGATATATCCCAATGGCATCGTAAAGAACATTTTGAGGCATTTCAGTCAGTTG
CTCAATGTACCTATAACCAGACCGTTCAGCTGGATATTACGGCCTTTTTAAAGACCGTAAAGAAAAATAA
GCACAAGTTTTATCCGGCCTTTATTCACATTCTTGCCCGCCTGATGAACGCTCACCCGGAGTTTCGTATG
GCCATGAAAGACGGTGAGCTGGTGATCTGGGATAGTGTTCACCCTTGTTACACCGTTTTCCATGAGCAAA
CTGAAACGTTTTCGTCCCTCTGGAGTGAATACCACGACGATTTCCGGCAGTTTCTCCACATATATTCGCA
AGATGTGGCGTGTTACGGTGAAAACCTGGCCTATTTCCCTAAAGGGTTTATTGAGAATATGTTTTTTGTC
TCAGCCAATCCCTGGGTGAGTTTCACCAGTTTTGATTTAAACGTGGCCAATATGGACAACTTCTTCGCCC
CCGTTTTCACGATGGGCAAATATTATACGCAAGGCGACAAGGTGCTGATGCCGCTGGCGATCCAGGTTCA
TCATGCCGTTTGTGATGGCTTCCATGTCGGCCGCATGCTTAATGAATTACAACAGTACTGTGATGAGTGG
CAGGGCGGGGCGTAATAATACTAGCTCCGGCAAAAAAACGGGCAAGGTGTCACCACCCTGCCCTTTTTCT
TTAAAACCGAAAAGATTACTTCGCGTTTGCCACCTGACGTCTAAGCTGTCAGACCAAGTTTACTCATATA
TACTTTAGATTGATT
[125 nt withheld, positions 2326-2450]
C
[141 nt withheld, positions 2452-2592]
CCTTTGACGTTGGAGTCCACGTTCTTTAATAGTGGACTCTTGTTCCAAACTTGAACAACACTCAACCCTA
TCTCGGGCTATTCTTTTGATTTATAAGGGATTTTGCCGATTTCGGCCTATTGGTTAAAAAATGAGCTGAT
TTAACAAAAATTTAACGCGAATTTTAACAAAATATTAACGTTTACAATTTAAAAGGATCTAGGTGAAGAT
CCTTTTTGATAATCTCATGACCAAAATCCCTTAACGTGAGTTTTCGTTCCACTGAGCGTCAGACCCCGTA
GAAAAGATCAAAGGATCTTCTTGAGATCCTTTTTTTCTGCGCGTAATCTGCTGCTTGCAAACAAAAAAAC
CACCGCTACCAGCGGTGGTTTGTTTGCCGGATCAAGAGCTACCAACTCTTTTTCCGAAGGTAACTGGCTT
CAGCAGAGCGCAGATACCAAATACTGTCCTTCTAGTGTAGCCGTAGTTAGGCCACCACTTCAAGAACTCT
GTAGCACCGCCTACATACCTCGCTCTGCTAATCCTGTTACCAGTCAGGCATTTGAGAAGCACACGGTCAC
ACTGCTTCCGGTAGTCAATAAACCGGTAAACCAGCAATAGACATAAGCGGCTATTTAACGACCCTGCCCT
GAACCGACGACCGGGTCGAATTTGCTTTCGAATTTCTGCCATTCATCCGCTTATTATCACTTATTCAGGC
GTAGCACCAGGCGTTTAAGGGCACCAATAACTGCCTTAAAAAAAGCTAGCGGAGTGTATACTGGCTTACT
ATGTTGGCACTGATGAGGGTGTCAGTGAAGTGCTTCATGTGGCAGGAGAAAAAAGGCTGCACCGGTGCGT
CAGCAGAATATGTGATACAGGATATATTCCGCTTCCTCGCTCACTGACTCGCTACGCTCGGTCGTTCGAC
TGCGGCGAGCGGAAATGGCTTACGAACGGGGCGGAGATTTCCTGGAAGATGCCAGGAAGATACTTAACAG
GGAAGTGAGAGGGCCGCGGCAAAGCCGTTTTTCCATAGGCTCCGCCCCCCTGACAAGCATCACGAAATCT
GACGCTCAAATCAGTGGTGGCGAAACCCGACAGGACTATAAAGATACCAGGCGTTTCCCCCTGGCGGCTC
CCTCGTGCGCTCTCCTGTTCCTGCCTTTCGGTTTACCGGTGTCATTCCGCTGTTATGGCCGCGTTTGTCT
CATTCCACGCCTGACACTCAGTTCCGGGTAGGCAGTTCGCTCCAAGCTGGACTGTATGCACGAACCCCCC
GTTCAGTCCGACCGCTGCGCCTTATCCGGTAACTATCGTCTTGAGTCCAACCCGGAAAGACATGCAAAAG
CACCACTGGCAGCAGCCACTGGTAATTGATTTAGAGGAGTTAGTCTTGAAGTCATGCGCCGGTTAAGGCT
AAACTGAAAGGACAAGTTTTGGTGACTGCGCTCCTCCAAGCCAGTTACCTCGGTTCAAAGAGTTGGTAGC
TCAGAGAACCTTCGAAAAACCGCCCTGCAAGGCGGTTTTTTCGTTTTCAGAGCAAGAGATTACGCGCAGA
CCAAAACGATCTCAAGAAGATCATCTTATTAATCAGATAAAATATTTGCTCATGAGCCCGAAGTGGCGAG
CCCGATCTTCCCCATCGGTGATGTCGGCGATATAGGCGCCAGCAACCGCACCTGTGGCGCCGGTGATGCC
GGCCACGATGCGTCCGGCGTAGAGGATCTGCTCATGTTTGACAGCTTATCATCGATGCATAATGTGCCTG
TCAAATGGACGAAGCAGGGATTCTGCAAACCCTATGCTACTCCCTCGAGCCGTCAATTGTCTGATTCGTT
ACCAATTATTAATTTTTAAAGTATGGGCAATCAATTGCTCCTGTTAAAATTGCTTTAGAAATACTTTGGC
AGCGGTTTGTTGTATTGAGTTTCATTTGCGCATTGGTTAAATGGAAAGTGACAGTACGCTCACTGCAACC
TAATATTTTTGAAATATCCCAAGAGCTTTTTCCTTCGCATGCCCACGCTAAACATTCTTTTTCTCTTTTG
GTTAAATCGTTGTTTGATTTATTATTTGCTATATTTATTTTTCGATAATTATCAACTAGAGAAGGAACAA
TTAATGGTATGTTCATACACGCATGTAAAAATAAACTATCTATATAGTTGTCTTTTTCTGAATGTGCAAA
ACTAAGCATTCCGAAGCCATTGTTAGCCGTATGAATAGGGAAACTAAACCCAGTGATAAGACCTGATGTT
TTCGCTTCTTTAATTACATTTGGAGATTTTTTATTTACAGCATTGTTTTCAAATATATTCCAATTAATTG
GTGAATGATTGGAGTTAGAATAATCTACTATAGGATCATATTTTATTAAATTAGCGTCATCATAATATTG
CCTCCATTTTTTAGGGTAATTATCTAGGATTGAAATATCAGATTTAACCATAGAATGAGGATAAATGATC
GCGAGTAAATAATATTCACAATGTACCATTTTAGTCATATCAGATAAGCATTGATTAATATCATTATTGC
TTCTACAAGCTTTAATTTTATTAATTATTCTGTATGTGTCGTCGGCATTTATGTTTTTCATATTCACCAC
CCTGAATTGACTCTCTTCCGGGCGCTATCATGCCATACCGCGAAAGGTTTTGCGCCATTCGATGGCGCGC
CGCTTCGTCAGGCCACATAGCTTTCTTGTTCTGATCGGAACGATCGTTGGCTGACCTGTAGGATCGTACA
GGTTTACGCAAGAAAATGGTTTGTTATAGTCGAATAAATACTAGAGAAAGAGGAGAAATACCAT
Features (pLannotate 1.2.2; 16 found; start..end, strand, type, name):
    922..1037    +  ncRNA          5S rRNA: Accession: RF00001 - 5S ribosomal RNA
   1041..1127    +  terminator     rrnB T1 terminator: Escherichia coli rrnB; transcription terminator T1 from the E. coli rrnB gene
   1219..1246    +  terminator     rrnB T2 terminator: transcription terminator T2 from the E. coli rrnB gene
   1265..1354    +  promoter       AmpR promoter: bla
   1428..1525    +  promoter       cat promoter: promoter of the E. coli cat gene encoding chloramphenicol acetyltransferase
   1526..2182    +  CDS            cat: CAT_ECOLX - Experimental evidence at protein level: Swiss-Prot protein existence level 1. This enzyme is an effector of chloramphenicol resistance in bacteria. From Escherichia coli. This protein is used as a marker in many commonly used cloning vectors, such as pACYC184.
   2196..2255    +  terminator     his operon terminator: This putative transcriptin terminator from the E. coli his operon has a 2-bp deletion introduced during synthesis. Its efficiency has not been determined.
   2327..2782    +  rep_origin     f1 ori (sequence partly withheld): f1 bacteriophage origin of replication; arrow indicates direction of (+) strand synthesis
   2893..3126    +  rep_origin     ori (fragment): high-copy-number ColE1/pMB1/pBR322/pUC origin of replication
   3339..3360    +  misc_feature   bom (fragment): basis of mobility region from pBR322
   3459..3514    -  rep_origin     RSF ori (fragment): Plasmids containing the RSF 1030 origin of replication can be propagated in E. coli cells that contain additional plasmids with compatible origins.
   3602..4147    -  rep_origin     p15A ori: Plasmids containing the medium-copy-number p15A origin of replication can be propagated in E. coli cells that contain a second plasmid with the ColE1 origin.
   4180..4300    -  CDS            TcR (fragment): tetracycline efflux protein; tet; confers resistance to tetracycline
   4310..4328    +  promoter       tet promoter (fragment): E. coli promoter for tetracycline efflux protein gene
   4424..5173    -  CDS            luxR: LUXR_ALIFS - Experimental evidence at protein level: Swiss-Prot protein existence level 1. Transcriptional activator of the bioluminescence operon. Binds to the OHHL autoinducer. From Aliivibrio fischeri (Vibrio fischeri).
   5174..5247    -  promoter       lacI promoter (fragment): lacI
