[The description below was written by a language model from this plasmid's Addgene catalogue record and pLannotate feature annotations shown in this document.]
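Description:
pVRc33_423 is a low-copy bacterial expression plasmid built on the pVRc backbone for synthetic biology work in E. coli. It carries AS33_423, an anti-sigma factor gene from Rhodopseudomonas palustris CGA009 that has been codon optimized for E. coli and cloned between retained NdeI and BamHI sites under the pLux promoter. The plasmid replicates from a p15A origin, which is compatible with ColE1-type plasmids and so allows it to be co-maintained with other constructs in the same cell. It is selected with chloramphenicol through a cat gene driven by its own promoter. An f1 phage origin is also annotated. Short fragments matching ColE1/pBR322 ori, bom, RSF ori, a tetracycline resistance gene and the tet promoter appear to be backbone remnants or partial homology hits rather than functional elements.

The regulatory logic is an inducible Lux switch. A luxR coding sequence from Aliivibrio fischeri is encoded on the opposite strand, next to a fragment annotated as the lacI promoter that presumably drives it constitutively. LuxR binds the acyl-homoserine lactone autoinducer and activates pLux, so anti-sigma expression can be tuned by adding the inducer. The automated feature table does not annotate the pLux promoter or the AS33_423 open reading frame; they most likely fall in the unannotated region upstream of the 5S rRNA segment and the rrnB T1 and T2 terminators, which would end the transcript. The associated publication mapped crosstalk among sigma factors, anti-sigma factors and their promoters to design orthogonal genetic switches. In that context, this plasmid provides inducible expression of one anti-sigma factor to test repression of its cognate sigma factor and specificity against others.
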