Addgene plasmid #49749: pVRc33_423
Depositing lab: Christopher Voigt. Depositing organization: University of California, San Francisco (UCSF). Publication: Design of orthogonal genetic switches based on a crosstalk map of sigmas, anti-sigmas, and promoters. Rhodius VA, Segall-Shapiro TH, Sharon BD, Ghodasara A, Orlova E, Tabakh H, Burkhardt DH, Clancy K, Peterson TC, Gross CA, Voigt CA. Mol Syst Biol. 2013 Oct 29;9:702. doi: 10.1038/msb.2013.58. PubMed 24169405.
Backbone
  Vector backbone: pVRc
  Vector type: Bacterial Expression, Synthetic Biology
Growth in bacteria
  Bacterial resistance: Chloramphenicol, 25 μg/mL
  Growth temperature: 37°C
  Growth strain: DH10B
  Copy number: Low Copy
Gene/Insert
  Gene/Insert name: AS33_423
  Species: Rhodopseudomonas palustris CGA009
  Mutation: Codon optimized for E.coli
  Promoter: pLux
  Cloning method: Restriction Enzyme; 5′ cloning site NdeI (not destroyed); 3′ cloning site BamHI (not destroyed)
  Sequencing primers: 5′ GCGCTATCATGCCATACC; 3′ GTTTCACTTCTGAGTTCGGC
Terms and licenses: Academic/Nonprofit Terms; Industry Terms: Not Available to Industry
How to cite: pVRc33_423 was a gift from Christopher Voigt (Addgene plasmid # 49749 ; http://n2t.net/addgene:49749 ; RRID:Addgene_49749)
