>Addgene plasmid #49749 | pVRc33_423 | depositor partial sequence | sequence record 74176 | AS gene
ATGATGGCAATGAGCAATACCATGCCTGATCCGCGTGAACCGGGTGATGTTGAAGCACTGCTGCCGTGGT
ATGCAGCAGGCACCCTGAATGCACGTGATGCACGTCGTGTTGCAGATGCACTGGATCGTGATCCGGCACT
GGCACGTCAGTATGCAGTTATTCTGGAAGAATATGCAAGCACCATTGAACTGAATGAAAGCCTGGGTGCA
CCGAGCAGCCGTGCAATGCAGAAACTGTTTGCAGCAATTGATGCAGAACCGGCACGTGCACCGGGTGCAG
GTCAGGGTCTGGGTGCACGTTTTGCAGGTTTTTTTGCAGGTCTGAGCCCGAAAGCACTGGCATGGTCAGC
AAGCGTTGCAGGTCTGGCACTGCTGCTGCAGGCAGGTCTGATTGGTGCACTGCTGACCTGGCCTCATGCA
GCACCGGTTCAGACCGCAGCATATCAGCCGCAGCGTGAAGTTGCCCGTGCACCGGCAAGTAGTCCGGCAC
CGGCAACCGTTAGCCCTCCGGCAGCAGCAATGGCAGATCGTGCAGCAGATGCAGGTAAAAGCACCCCTCC
GATGGTTATGGCAGAACGTAGCGGTGGTCCGGTTGTTCGTAGCCTGGCACCGCAGAGCGGTCCGCGTGTT
CTGGTTAAATTTGCACCGGAAGCACGTGCAAGCGAAATTGCAGCACTGCTGGATCAGTATAATGCAGTTG
TTGTTGATAGCAGCCGTGGTGGTCTGTTTCGTCTGCAGTTTGGCACCCAGAGCCTGAGCAAACAGGATCA
AGAAACCCTGATTGGTCGTCTGCAGAAAGAACCGGTTGTTAGCGTTGTTCTGAGCGCACCGTAA
