>Addgene plasmid #49749 | pVRc33_423 | depositor partial sequence | sequence record 74177 | pVRc backbone
GGATCCCTGTTTTGGCGGATGAGAGAAGATTTTCAGCCTGATACAGATTAAATCAGAACGCAGAAGCGGT
CTGATAAAACAGAATTTGCCTGGCGGCAGTAGCGCGGTGGTCCCACCTGACCCCATGCCGAACTCAGAAG
TGAAACGCCGTAGCGCCGATGGTAGTGTGGGGTCTCCCCATGCGAGAGTAGGGAACTGCCAGGCATCAAA
TAAAACGAAAGGCTCAGTCGAAAGACTGGGCCTTTCGTTTTATCTGTTGTTTGTCGGTGAACGCTCTCCT
GAGTAGGACAAATCCGCCGGGAGCGGATTTGAACGTTGCGAAGCAACGGCCCGGAGGGTGGCGGGCAGGA
CGCCCGCCATAAACTGCCAGGCATCAAATTAAGCAGAAGGCCATCCTGACGGATGGCCTTTTTGCGTTTC
TACAAACTCTTTTGTTTATTTTTCTAAATACATTCAAATATGTATCCGCTCATGAGACAATAACCCTGAT
AAATGCTTCAATAATATTGAAAAAGGAAGACTATGAGTATTCAACATTTCCGTGTCTGCTTACATAAACA
GTAATACAAGGGGTGTTTACTAGAGGTTGATCGGGCACGTAAGAGGTTCCAACTTTCACCATAATGAAAT
AAGATCACTACCGGGCGTATTTTTTGAGTTATCGAGATTTTCAGGAGCTAAGGAAGCTAAAATGGAGAAA
AAAATCACGGGATATACCACCGTTGATATATCCCAATGGCATCGTAAAGAACATTTTGAGGCATTTCAGT
CAGTTGCTCAATGTACCTATAACCAGACCGTTCAGCTGGATATTACGGCCTTTTTAAAGACCGTAAAGAA
AAATAAGCACAAGTTTTATCCGGCCTTTATTCACATTCTTGCCCGCCTGATGAACGCTCACCCGGAGTTT
CGTATGGCCATGAAAGACGGTGAGCTGGTGATCTGGGATAGTGTTCACCCTTGTTACACCGTTTTCCATG
AGCAAACTGAAACGTTTTCGTCCCTCTGGAGTGAATACCACGACGATTTCCGGCAGTTTCTCCACATATA
TTCGCAAGATGTGGCGTGTTACGGTGAAAACCTGGCCTATTTCCCTAAAGGGTTTATTGAGAATATGTTT
TTTGTCTCAGCCAATCCCTGGGTGAGTTTCACCAGTTTTGATTTAAACGTGGCCAATATGGACAACTTCT
TCGCCCCCGTTTTCACGATGGGCAAATATTATACGCAAGGCGACAAGGTGCTGATGCCGCTGGCGATCCA
GGTTCATCATGCCGTTTGTGATGGCTTCCATGTCGGCCGCATGCTTAATGAATTACAACAGTACTGTGAT
GAGTGGCAGGGCGGGGCGTAATAATACTAGCTCCGGCAAAAAAACGGGCAAGGTGTCACCACCCTGCCCT
TTTTCTTTAAAACCGAAAAGATTACTTCGCGTTTGCCACCTGACGTCTAAGCTGTCAGACCAAGTTTACT
CATATATACTTTAGATTGATT
[125 nt withheld, positions 1492-1616]
C
[141 nt withheld, positions 1618-1758]
CCTTTGACGTTGGAGTCCACGTTCTTTAATAGTGGACTCTTGTTCCAAACTTGAACAACACTCAACCCTA
TCTCGGGCTATTCTTTTGATTTATAAGGGATTTTGCCGATTTCGGCCTATTGGTTAAAAAATGAGCTGAT
TTAACAAAAATTTAACGCGAATTTTAACAAAATATTAACGTTTACAATTTAAAAGGATCTAGGTGAAGAT
CCTTTTTGATAATCTCATGACCAAAATCCCTTAACGTGAGTTTTCGTTCCACTGAGCGTCAGACCCCGTA
GAAAAGATCAAAGGATCTTCTTGAGATCCTTTTTTTCTGCGCGTAATCTGCTGCTTGCAAACAAAAAAAC
CACCGCTACCAGCGGTGGTTTGTTTGCCGGATCAAGAGCTACCAACTCTTTTTCCGAAGGTAACTGGCTT
CAGCAGAGCGCAGATACCAAATACTGTCCTTCTAGTGTAGCCGTAGTTAGGCCACCACTTCAAGAACTCT
GTAGCACCGCCTACATACCTCGCTCTGCTAATCCTGTTACCAGTCAGGCATTTGAGAAGCACACGGTCAC
ACTGCTTCCGGTAGTCAATAAACCGGTAAACCAGCAATAGACATAAGCGGCTATTTAACGACCCTGCCCT
GAACCGACGACCGGGTCGAATTTGCTTTCGAATTTCTGCCATTCATCCGCTTATTATCACTTATTCAGGC
GTAGCACCAGGCGTTTAAGGGCACCAATAACTGCCTTAAAAAAAGCTAGCGGAGTGTATACTGGCTTACT
ATGTTGGCACTGATGAGGGTGTCAGTGAAGTGCTTCATGTGGCAGGAGAAAAAAGGCTGCACCGGTGCGT
CAGCAGAATATGTGATACAGGATATATTCCGCTTCCTCGCTCACTGACTCGCTACGCTCGGTCGTTCGAC
TGCGGCGAGCGGAAATGGCTTACGAACGGGGCGGAGATTTCCTGGAAGATGCCAGGAAGATACTTAACAG
GGAAGTGAGAGGGCCGCGGCAAAGCCGTTTTTCCATAGGCTCCGCCCCCCTGACAAGCATCACGAAATCT
GACGCTCAAATCAGTGGTGGCGAAACCCGACAGGACTATAAAGATACCAGGCGTTTCCCCCTGGCGGCTC
CCTCGTGCGCTCTCCTGTTCCTGCCTTTCGGTTTACCGGTGTCATTCCGCTGTTATGGCCGCGTTTGTCT
CATTCCACGCCTGACACTCAGTTCCGGGTAGGCAGTTCGCTCCAAGCTGGACTGTATGCACGAACCCCCC
GTTCAGTCCGACCGCTGCGCCTTATCCGGTAACTATCGTCTTGAGTCCAACCCGGAAAGACATGCAAAAG
CACCACTGGCAGCAGCCACTGGTAATTGATTTAGAGGAGTTAGTCTTGAAGTCATGCGCCGGTTAAGGCT
AAACTGAAAGGACAAGTTTTGGTGACTGCGCTCCTCCAAGCCAGTTACCTCGGTTCAAAGAGTTGGTAGC
TCAGAGAACCTTCGAAAAACCGCCCTGCAAGGCGGTTTTTTCGTTTTCAGAGCAAGAGATTACGCGCAGA
CCAAAACGATCTCAAGAAGATCATCTTATTAATCAGATAAAATATTTGCTCATGAGCCCGAAGTGGCGAG
CCCGATCTTCCCCATCGGTGATGTCGGCGATATAGGCGCCAGCAACCGCACCTGTGGCGCCGGTGATGCC
GGCCACGATGCGTCCGGCGTAGAGGATCTGCTCATGTTTGACAGCTTATCATCGATGCATAATGTGCCTG
TCAAATGGACGAAGCAGGGATTCTGCAAACCCTATGCTACTCCCTCGAGCCGTCAATTGTCTGATTCGTT
ACCAATTATTAATTTTTAAAGTATGGGCAATCAATTGCTCCTGTTAAAATTGCTTTAGAAATACTTTGGC
AGCGGTTTGTTGTATTGAGTTTCATTTGCGCATTGGTTAAATGGAAAGTGACAGTACGCTCACTGCAACC
TAATATTTTTGAAATATCCCAAGAGCTTTTTCCTTCGCATGCCCACGCTAAACATTCTTTTTCTCTTTTG
GTTAAATCGTTGTTTGATTTATTATTTGCTATATTTATTTTTCGATAATTATCAACTAGAGAAGGAACAA
TTAATGGTATGTTCATACACGCATGTAAAAATAAACTATCTATATAGTTGTCTTTTTCTGAATGTGCAAA
ACTAAGCATTCCGAAGCCATTGTTAGCCGTATGAATAGGGAAACTAAACCCAGTGATAAGACCTGATGTT
TTCGCTTCTTTAATTACATTTGGAGATTTTTTATTTACAGCATTGTTTTCAAATATATTCCAATTAATTG
GTGAATGATTGGAGTTAGAATAATCTACTATAGGATCATATTTTATTAAATTAGCGTCATCATAATATTG
CCTCCATTTTTTAGGGTAATTATCTAGGATTGAAATATCAGATTTAACCATAGAATGAGGATAAATGATC
GCGAGTAAATAATATTCACAATGTACCATTTTAGTCATATCAGATAAGCATTGATTAATATCATTATTGC
TTCTACAAGCTTTAATTTTATTAATTATTCTGTATGTGTCGTCGGCATTTATGTTTTTCATATTCACCAC
CCTGAATTGACTCTCTTCCGGGCGCTATCATGCCATACCGCGAAAGGTTTTGCGCCATTCGATGGCGCGC
CGCTTCGTCAGGCCACATAGCTTTCTTGTTCTGATCGGAACGATCGTTGGCTGACCTGTAGGATCGTACA
GGTTTACGCAAGAAAATGGTTTGTTATAGTCGAATAAATACTAGAGAAAGAGGAGAAATACCAT
