>Addgene plasmid #49749 | pVRc33_423 | addgene partial sequence | sequence record 77223 | pTrcHis_rev
AACAGGGATCCTTACGGTGCGCTCAGAACAACGCTAACAACCGGTTCTTTCTGCAGACGACCAATCAGGG
TTTCTTGATCCTGTTTGCTCAGGCTCTGGGTGCCAAACTGCAGACGAAACAGACCACCACGGCTGCTATC
AACAACAACTGCATTATACTGATCCAGCAGTGCTGCAATTTCGCTTGCACGTGCTTCCGGTGCAAATTTA
ACCAGAACACGCGGACCGCTCTGCGGTGCCAGGCTACGAACAACCGGACCACCGCTACGTTCTGCCATAA
CCATCGGAGGGGTGCTTTTACCTGCATCTGCTGCACGATCTGCCATTGCTGCTGCCGGAGGGCTAACGGT
TGCCGGTGCCGGACTACTTGCCGGTGCACGGGCAACTTCACGCTGCGGCTGATATGCTGCGGTCTGAACC
GGTGCTGCATGAGGCCAGGTCAGCAGTGCACCAATCAGACCTGCCTGCAGCAGCAGTGCCAGACCTGCAA
CGCTTGCTGACCATGCCAGTGCTTTCGGGCTCAGACCTGCAAAAAAACCTGCAAAACGTGCACCCAGACC
CTGACCTGCACCCGGTGCACGTGCCGGTTCTGCATCAATTGCTGCAAACAGTTTCTGCATTGCACGGCTG
CTCGGTGCACCCAGGCTTTCATTCAGTTCAATGGTGCTTGCATATTCTTCCAGAATAACTGCATACTGAC
GTGCCAGTGCCGGATCACGATCCAGTGCATCTGCAACACGACGTGCATCACGTGCATTCAGGGTGCCTGC
TGCATACCACGGCAGCAGTGCTTCAACATCACCCGGTTCACGCGGATCAGGCATGGTATTGCTCATTGCC
ATCATATGGTATTTCTCCTCTTTCTCTAGTATTTATTCGACTATAACAAACCATTTTCTTGCGTAAACCT
GTACGATCCTACAGGTCAGCCAACGATCGTTCCGATCA
