>Addgene plasmid #49749 | pVRc33_423 | addgene partial sequence | sequence record 77293 | pBRrevBam 5'-GGTGATGTCGGCGATATAGG-3'
CGGTGATGCCGGCCACGATGCGTCCGGCGTAGAGGATCTGCTCATGTTTGACAGCTTATCATCGATGCAT
AATGTGCCTGTCAAATGGACGAAGCAGGGATTCTGCAAACCCTATGCTACTCCCTCGAGCCGTCAATTGT
CTGATTCGTTACCAATTATTAATTTTTAAAGTATGGGCAATCAATTGCTCCTGTTAAAATTGCTTTAGAA
ATACTTTGGCAGCGGTTTGTTGTATTGAGTTTCATTTGCGCATTGGTTAAATGGAAAGTGACAGTACGCT
CACTGCAACCTAATATTTTTGAAATATCCCAAGAGCTTTTTCCTTCGCATGCCCACGCTAAACATTCTTT
TTCTCTTTTGGTTAAATCGTTGTTTGATTTATTATTTGCTATATTTATTTTTCGATAATTATCAACTAGA
GAAGGAACAATTAATGGTATGTTCATACACGCATGTAAAAATAAACTATCTATATAGTTGTCTTTTTCTG
AATGTGCAAAACTAAGCATTCCGAAGCCATTGTTAGCCGTATGAATAGGGAAACTAAACCCAGTGATAAG
ACCTGATGTTTTCGCTTCTTTAATTACATTTGGAGATTTTTTATTTACAGCATTGTTTTCAAATATATTC
CAATTAATTGGTGAATGATTGGAGTTAGAATAATCTACTATAGGATCATATTTTATTAAATTAGCGTCAT
CATAATATTGCCTCCATTTTTTAGGGTAATTATCTAGGATTGAAATATCAGATTTAACCATAGAATGAGG
ATAAATGATCGCGAGTAAATAATATTCACAATGTACCATTTTAGTCATATCAGATAAGCATTGATTAATA
TCATTATTGCTTCTACAAGCTTTAATTTTATTAATTATTCTGTATGTGTCGTCGGCATTTATGTTTTTCA
TATTCACCACCCTGAATTGACTCTCTTCCGGGCGCTATCATGCCATACCGCGAAAGGTTTTGCGCCATTC
GATGGCGCGC
